>Addgene plasmid #141739 | TFORF0859 | addgene full sequence | sequence record 407003 | Addgene NGS Result
GGCTCCGGTGCCCGTCAGTGGGCAGAGCGCACATCGCCCACAGTCCCCGAGAAGTTGGGGGGAGGGGTCG
GCAATTGAACCGGTGCCTAGAGAAGGTGGCGCGGGGTAAACTGGGAAAGTGATGTCGTGTACTGGCTCCG
CCTTTTTCCCGAGGGTGGGGGAGAACCGTATATAAGTGCAGTAGTCGCCGTGAACGTTCTTTTTCGCAAC
GGGTTTGCCGCCAGAACACAGGTAAGTGCCGTGTGTGGTTCCCGCGGGCCTGGCCTCTTTACGGGTTATG
GCCCTTGCGTGCCTTGAATTACTTCCACCTGGCTGCAGTACGTGATTCTTGATCCCGAGCTTCGGGTTGG
AAGTGGGTGGGAGAGTTCGAGGCCTTGCGCTTAAGGAGCCCCTTCGCCTCGTGCTTGAGTTGAGGCCTGG
CCTGGGCGCTGGGGCCGCCGCGTGCGAATCTGGTGGCACCTTCGCGCCTGTCTCGCTGCTTTCGATAAGT
CTCTAGCCATTTAAAATTTTTGATGACCTGCTGCGACGCTTTTTTTCTGGCAAGATAGTCTTGTAAATGC
GGGCCAAGATCTGCACACTGGTATTTCGGTTTTTGGGGCCGCGGGCGGCGACGGGGCCCGTGCGTCCCAG
CGCACATGTTCGGCGAGGCGGGGCCTGCGAGCGCGGCCACCGAGAATCGGACGGGGGTAGTCTCAAGCTG
GCCGGCCTGCTCTGGTGCCTGGCCTCGCGCCGCCGTGTATCGCCCCGCCCTGGGCGGCAAGGCTGGCCCG
GTCGGCACCAGTTGCGTGAGCGGAAAGATGGCCGCTTCCCGGCCCTGCTGCAGGGAGCTCAAAATGGAGG
ACGCGGCGCTCGGGAGAGCGGGCGGGTGAGTCACCCACACAAAGGAAAAGGGCCTTTCCGTCCTCAGCCG
TCGCTTCATGTGACTCCACGGAGTACCGGGCGCCGTCCAGGCACCTCGATTAGTTCTCGAGCTTTTGGAG
TACGTCGTCTTTAGGTTGGGGGGAGGGGTTTTATGCGATGGAGTTTCCCCACACTGAGTGGGTGGAGACT
GAAGTTAGGCCAGCTTGGCACTTGATGTAATTCTCCTTGGAATTTGCCCTTTTTGAGTTTGGATCTTGGT
TCATTCTCAAGCCTCAGACAGTGGTTCAAAGTTTTTTTCTTCCATTTCAGGTGTCGTGAGGCTAGCACCG
CCACCATGACGATGCTCCTGGACGGAGGCCCGCAGTTCCCTGGGCTGGGAGTGGGCAGCTTCGGCGCGCC
GCGCCACCACGAGATGCCCAACCGTGAGCCGGCAGGCATGGGGCTGAATCCCTTCGGGGACTCAACCCAC
GCCGCCGCCGCCGCCGCCGCCGCCGCTGCCTTCAAGCTGAGCCCTGCCGCGGCGCACGATCTATCTTCAG
GCCAGAGCTCGGCTTTCACGCCGCAGGGTTCGGGCTACGCCAACGCCCTGGGCCACCATCACCACCACCA
TCACCATCATCACCACACCAGCCAGGTGCCCAGCTACGGTGGCGCTGCCTCTGCCGCCTTCAACTCAACG
CGCGAGTTTCTGTTCCGCCAGCGCAGCTCCGGGCTCAGTGAGGCGGCCTCGGGTGGCGGGCAGCACGGGC
TCTTCGCCGGCTCGGCGAGCAGCCTGCATGCTCCAGCTGGCATCCCCGAGCCCCCTAGCTACTTGCTGTT
TCCCGGGCTGCATGAGCAGGGCGCTGGGCACCCGTCGCCCACAGGGCACGTGGACAACAACCAGGTCCAC
CTGGGGCTGCGTGGGGAGCTGTTCGGCCGTGCTGACCCATACCGCCCAGTGGCCAGCCCGCGCACGGACC
CCTACGCGGCCGGCGCTCAGTTTCCTAACTACAGCCCCATGAACATGAACATGGGAGTGAACGTGGCGGC
CCACCACGGGCCCGGCGCCTTCTTCCGTTATATGCGGCAGCCTATCAAGCAGGAGCTGTCGTGCAAGTGG
ATCGACGAGGCTCAGCTGAGCCGGCCCAAGAAGAGCTGCGACCGGACCTTCAGCACCATGCATGAGCTGG
TGACACATGTCACCATGGAGCATGTGGGGGGCCCGGAGCAGAACAACCACGTCTGCTACTGGGAGGAGTG
CCCCCGGGAGGGCAAGTCTTTCAAGGCGAAGTACAAACTGGTCAACCACATCCGAGTGCACACGGGCGAG
AAGCCCTTCCCATGCCCCTTCCCGGGCTGCGGGAAGATCTTTGCCCGTTCTGAGAACCTCAAGATCCACA
AGAGGACCCACACAGGTGAGAAACCTTTCAAATGTGAATTTGAAGGCTGTGACAGACGCTTTGCCAACAG
CAGCGACCGTAAGAAGCACATGCATGTGCATACCTCGGACAAGCCCTATATCTGCAAAGTGTGCGACAAG
TCCTACACGCACCCGAGCTCCCTGCGCAAACACATGAAGTGTTGTCCTGCTTGGTATCCGGGACAGTCTC
TAATTCCTGACGAAGAACTTGATACTGACGTTGGTATGCAGCAGCCAGCCCTCCATAACACTACCTATCC
TAAATGCAGGGTTAATGCCGAACCTACTGTGCAAGAAATGATTTACTAGTAATGAACTAGTCCGTAACTT
GAAAGTATTTCGATTTCTTGGCTTTATATATCTTGTGGAAAGGACGAACACGATGTAACGGACAGGTAGT
AACGCGTTAAGTCGACAATCAACCTCTGGATTACAAAATTTGTGAAAGATTGACTGGTATTCTTAACTAT
GTTGCTCCTTTTACGCTATGTGGATACGCTGCTTTAATGCCTTTGTATCATGCTATTGCTTCCCGTATGG
CTTTCATTTTCTCCTCCTTGTATAAATCCTGGTTGCTGTCTCTTTATGAGGAGTTGTGGCCCGTTGTCAG
GCAACGTGGCGTGGTGTGCACTGTGTTTGCTGACGCAACCCCCACTGGTTGGGGCATTGCCACCACCTGT
CAGCTCCTTTCCGGGACTTTCGCTTTCCCCCTCCCTATTGCCACGGCGGAACTCATCGCCGCCTGCCTTG
CCCGCTGCTGGACAGGGGCTCGGCTGTTGGGCACTGACAATTCCGTGGTGTTGTCGGGGAAATCATCGTC
CTTTCCTTGGCTGCTCGCCTGTGTTGCCACCTGGATTCTGCGCGGGACGTCCTTCTGCTACGTCCCTTCG
GCCCTCAATCCAGCGGACCTTCCTTCCCGCGGCCTGCTGCCGGCTCTGCGGCCTCTTCCGCGTCTTCGCC
TTCGCCCTCAGACGAGTCGGATCTCCCTTTGGGCCGCCTCCCCGCGTCGACTTTAAGACCAATGACTTAC
AAGGCAGCTGTAGATCTTAGCCACTTTTTAAAAGAAAAGGGGGGACTGGAAGGGCTAATTCACTCCCAAC
GAAGACAAGATCTGCTTTTTGCTTGTACTGGGTCTCTCTGGTTAGACCAGATCTGAGCCTGGGAGCTCTC
TGGCTAACTAGGGAACCCACTGCTTAAGCCTCAATAAAGCTTGCCTTGAGTGCTTCAAGTAGTGTGTGCC
CGTCTGTTGTGTGACTCTGGTAACTAGAGATCCCTCAGACCCTTTTAGTCAGTGTGGAAAATCTCTAGCA
GTACGTATAGTAGTTCATGTCATCTTATTATTCAGTATTTATAACTTGCAAAGAAATGAATATCAGAGAG
TGAGAGGAACTTGTTTATTGCAGCTTATAATGGTTACAAATAAAGCAATAGCATCACAAATTTCACAAAT
AAAGCATTTTTTTCACTGCATTCTAGTTGTGGTTTGTCCAAACTCATCAATGTATCTTATCATGTCTGGC
TCTAGCTATCCCGCCCCTAACTCCGCCCATCCCGCCCCTAACTCCGCCCAGTTCCGCCCATTCTCCGCCC
CATGGCTGACTAATTTTTTTTATTTATGCAGAGGCCGAGGCCGCCTCGGCCTCTGAGCTATTCCAGAAGT
AGTGAGGAGGCTTTTTTGGAGGCCTAGGGACGTACCCAATTCGCCCTATAGTGAGTCGTATTACGCGCGC
TCACTGGCCGTCGTTTTACAACGTCGTGACTGGGAAAACCCTGGCGTTACCCAACTTAATCGCCTTGCAG
CACATCCCCCTTTCGCCAGCTGGCGTAATAGCGAAGAGGCCCGCACCGATCGCCCTTCCCAACAGTTGCG
CAGCCTGAATGGCGAATGGG
[124 nt withheld, positions 4151-4274]
C
[91 nt withheld, positions 4276-4366]
A
[49 nt withheld, positions 4368-4416]
CCTTTGACGTTGGAGTCCACGTTCTTT
[37 nt withheld, positions 4444-4480]
ACCCTATCTCGGTCTATTCTTTTGATTTATAAGGGATTTTGCCGATTTCGGCCTATTGGTTAAAAAATGA
GCTGATTTAACAAAAATTTAACGCGAATTTTAACAAAATATTAACGCTTACAATTTAGGTGGCACTTTTC
GGGGAAATGTGCGCGGAACCCCTATTTGTTTATTTTTCTAAATACATTCAAATATGTATCCGCTCATGAG
ACAATAACCCTGATAAATGCTTCAATAATATTGAAAAAGGAAGAGTATGAGTATTCAACATTTCCGTGTC
GCCCTTATTCCCTTTTTTGCGGCATTTTGCCTTCCTGTTTTTGCTCACCCAGAAACGCTGGTGAAAGTAA
AAGATGCTGAAGATCAGTTGGGTGCACGAGTGGGTTACATCGAACTGGATCTCAACAGCGGTAAGATCCT
TGAGAGTTTTCGCCCCGAAGAACGTTTTCCAATGATGAGCACTTTTAAAGTTCTGCTATGTGGCGCGGTA
TTATCCCGTATTGACGCCGGGCAAGAGCAACTCGGTCGCCGCATACACTATTCTCAGAATGACTTGGTTG
AGTACTCACCAGTCACAGAAAAGCATCTTACGGATGGCATGACAGTAAGAGAATTATGCAGTGCTGCCAT
AACCATGAGTGATAACACTGCGGCCAACTTACTTCTGACAACGATCGGAGGACCGAAGGAGCTAACCGCT
TTTTTGCACAACATGGGGGATCATGTAACTCGCCTTGATCGTTGGGAACCGGAGCTGAATGAAGCCATAC
CAAACGACGAGCGTGACACCACGATGCCTGTAGCAATGGCAACAACGTTGCGCAAACTATTAACTGGCGA
ACTACTTACTCTAGCTTCCCGGCAACAATTAATAGACTGGATGGAGGCGGATAAAGTTGCAGGACCACTT
CTGCGCTCGGCCCTTCCGGCTGGCTGGTTTATTGCTGATAAATCTGGAGCCGGTGAGCGTGGGTCTCGCG
GTATCATTGCAGCACTGGGGCCAGATGGTAAGCCCTCCCGTATCGTAGTTATCTACACGACGGGGAGTCA
GGCAACTATGGATGAACGAAATAGACAGATCGCTGAGATAGGTGCCTCACTGATTAAGCATTGGTAACTG
TCAGACCAAGTTTACTCATATATACTTTAGATTGATTTAAAACTTCATTTTTAATTTAAAAGGATCTAGG
TGAAGATCCTTTTTGATAATCTCATGACCAAAATCCCTTAACGTGAGTTTTCGTTCCACTGAGCGTCAGA
CCCCGTAGAAAAGATCAAAGGATCTTCTTGAGATCCTTTTTTTCTGCGCGTAATCTGCTGCTTGCAAACA
AAAAAACCACCGCTACCAGCGGTGGTTTGTTTGCCGGATCAAGAGCTACCAACTCTTTTTCCGAAGGTAA
CTGGCTTCAGCAGAGCGCAGATACCAAATACTGTTCTTCTAGTGTAGCCGTAGTTAGGCCACCACTTCAA
GAACTCTGTAGCACCGCCTACATACCTCGCTCTGCTAATCCTGTTACCAGTGGCTGCTGCCAGTGGCGAT
AAGTCGTGTCTTACCGGGTTGGACTCAAGACGATAGTTACCGGATAAGGCGCAGCGGTCGGGCTGAACGG
GGGGTTCGTGCACACAGCCCAGCTTGGAGCGAACGACCTACACCGAACTGAGATACCTACAGCGTGAGCT
ATGAGAAAGCGCCACGCTTCCCGAAGGGAGAAAGGCGGACAGGTATCCGGTAAGCGGCAGGGTCGGAACA
GGAGAGCGCACGAGGGAGCTTCCAGGGGGAAACGCCTGGTATCTTTATAGTCCTGTCGGGTTTCGCCACC
TCTGACTTGAGCGTCGATTTTTGTGATGCTCGTCAGGGGGGCGGAGCCTATGGAAAAACGCCAGCAACGC
GGCCTTTTTACGGTTCCTGGCCTTTTGCTGGCCTTTTGCTCACATGTTCTTTCCTGCGTTATCCCCTGAT
TCTGTGGATAACCGTATTACCGCCTTTGAGTGAGCTGATACCGCTCGCCGCAGCCGAACGACCGAGCGCA
GCGAGTCAGTGAGCGAGGAAGCGGAAGAGCGCCCAATACGCAAACCGCCTCTCCCCGCGCGTTGGCCGAT
TCATTAATGCAGCTGGCACGACAGGTTTCCCGACTGGAAAGCGGGCAGTGAGCGCAACGCAATTAATGTG
AGTTAGCTCACTCATTAGGCACCCCAGGCTTTACACTTTATGCTTCCGGCTCGTATGTTGTGTGGAATTG
TGAGCGGATAACAATTTCACACAGGAAACAGCTATGACCATGATTACGCCAAGCGCGCAATTAACCCTCA
CTAAAGGGAACAAAAGCTGGAGCTGCAAGCTTAATGTAGTCTTATGCAATACTCTTGTAGTCTTGCAACA
TGGTAACGATGAGTTAGCAACATGCCTTACAAGGAGAGAAAAAGCACCGTGCATGCCGATTGGTGGAAGT
AAGGTGGTACGATCGTGCCTTATTAGGAAGGCAACAGACGGGTCTGACATGGATTGGACGAACCACTGAA
TTGCCGCATTGCAGAGATATTGTATTTAAGTGCCTAGCTCGATACATAAACGGGTCTCTCTGGTTAGACC
AGATCTGAGCCTGGGAGCTCTCTGGCTAACTAGGGAACCCACTGCTTAAGCCTCAATAAAGCTTGCCTTG
AGTGCTTCAAGTAGTGTGTGCCCGTCTGTTGTGTGACTCTGGTAACTAGAGATCCCTCAGACCCTTTTAG
TCAGTGTGGAAAATCTCTAGCAGTGGCGCCCGAACAGGGACTTGAAAGCGAAAGGGAAACCAGAGGAGCT
CTCTCGACGCAGGACTCGGCTTGCTGAAGCGCGCACGGCAAGAGGCGAGGGGCGGCGACTGGTGAGTACG
CCAAAAATTTTGACTAGCGGAGGCTAGAAGGAGAGAGATGGGTGCGAGAGCGTCAGTATTAAGCGGGGGA
GAATTAGATCGCGATGGGAAAAAATTCGGTTAAGGCCAGGGGGAAAGAAAAAATATAAATTAAAACATAT
AGTATGGGCAAGCAGGGAGCTAGAACGATTCGCAGTTAATCCTGGCCTGTTAGAAACATCAGAAGGCTGT
AGACAAATACTGGGACAGCTACAACCATCCCTTCAGACAGGATCAGAAGAACTTAGATCATTATATAATA
CAGTAGCAACCCTCTATTGTGTGCATCAAAGGATAGAGATAAAAGACACCAAGGAAGCTTTAGACAAGAT
AGAGGAAGAGCAAAACAAAAGTAAGACCACCGCACAGCAAGCGGCCGCTGATCTTCAGACCTGGAGGAGG
AGATATGAGGGACAATTGGAGAAGTGAATTATATAAATATAAAGTAGTAAAAATTGAACCATTAGGAGTA
GCACCCACCAAGGCAAAGAGAAGAGTGGTGCAGAGAGAAAAAAGAGCAGTGGGAATAGGAGCTTTGTTCC
TTGGGTTCTTGGGAGCAGCAGGAAGCACTATGGGCGCAGCGTCAATGACGCTGACGGTACAGGCCAGACA
ATTATTGTCTGGTATAGTGCAGCAGCAGAACAATTTGCTGAGGGCTATTGAGGCGCAACAGCATCTGTTG
CAACTCACAGTCTGGGGCATCAAGCAGCTCCAGGCAAGAATCCTGGCTGTGGAAAGATACCTAAAGGATC
AACAGCTCCTGGGGATTTGGGGTTGCTCTGGAAAACTCATTTGCACCACTGCTGTGCCTTGGAATGCTAG
TTGGAGTAATAAATCTCTGGAACAGATTTGGAATCACACGACCTGGATGGAGTGGGACAGAGAAATTAAC
AATTACACAAGCTTAATACACTCCTTAATTGAAGAATCGCAAAACCAGCAAGAAAAGAATGAACAAGAAT
TATTGGAATTAGATAAATGGGCAAGTTTGTGGAATTGGTTTAACATAACAAATTGGCTGTGGTATATAAA
ATTATTCATAATGATAGTAGGAGGCTTGGTAGGTTTAAGAATAGTTTTTGCTGTACTTTCTATAGTGAAT
AGAGTTAGGCAGGGATATTCACCATTATCGTTTCAGACCCACCTCCCAACCCCGAGGGGACCCATGCATT
GCATCTCAATTAGTCAGCAACCAGGTGTGGAAAGTCCCCAGGCTCCCCAGCAGGCAGAAGTATGCAAAGC
ATGCGTCTCAATTAGTCAGCAACCATAGTCCCGCCCCTAACTCCGCCCATCCCGCCCCTAACTCCGCCCA
GTTCCGCCCATTCTCCGCCCCATGGCTGACTAATTTTTTTTATTTATGCAGAGGCCGAGGCCGCCTCGGC
CTCTGAGCTATTCCAGAAGTAGTGAGGAGGCTTTTTTGGAGGCCTAGGCTTTTGCAAAAAGCTTTCTAGA
GGTACCACCGGAGCTTACCATGACCGAGTACAAGCCCACGGTGCGCCTCGCCACCCGCGACGACGTCCCC
AGGGCCGTACGCACCCTCGCCGCCGCGTTCGCCGACTACCCCGCCACGCGCCACACCGTCGATCCGGACC
GCCACATCGAGCGGGTCACCGAGCTGCAAGAACTCTTCCTCACGCGCGTCGGGCTCGACATCGGCAAGGT
GTGGGTCGCGGACGACGGCGCCGCCGTGGCGGTCTGGACCACGCCGGAGAGCGTCGAAGCGGGGGCGGTG
TTCGCCGAGATCGGCCCGCGCATGGCCGAGTTGAGCGGTTCCCGGCTGGCCGCGCAGCAACAGATGGAAG
GCCTCCTGGCGCCGCACCGGCCCAAGGAGCCCGCGTGGTTCCTGGCCACCGTCGGCGTCTCGCCCGACCA
CCAGGGCAAGGGTCTGGGCAGCGCCGTCGTGCTCCCCGGAGTGGAGGCGGCCGAGCGCGCCGGGGTGCCC
GCCTTCCTGGAGACCTCCGCGCCCCGCAACCTCCCCTTCTACGAGCGGCTCGGCTTCACCGTCACCGCCG
ACGTCGAGGTGCCCGAAGGACCGCGCACCTGGTGCATGACCCGCAAGCCCGGTGCCAGTTAACGAATTCT
AGATCTTGAGACAAATGGCAGTATTCATCCACAATTTTAAAAGAAAAGGGGGGATTGGGGGGTACAGTGC
AGGGGAAAGAATAGTAGACATAATAGCAACAGACATACAAACTAAAGAATTACAAAAACAAATTACAAAA
ATTCAAAATTTTCGGGTTTATTACAGGGACAGCAGAGATCCACTTTGGCGCCGGCTCGAGGCCTGCAGGT
GCAAAGATGGATAAAGTTTTAAACAGAGAGGAATCTTTGCAGCTAATGGACCTTCTAGGTCTTGAAAGGA
GTGGGAATT
Features (pLannotate 1.2.2; 31 found; start..end, strand, type, name):
      1..1179    +  promoter       EF-1α promoter: strong constitutive promoter for human elongation factor EF-1α
   1196..2236    +  CDS            ZIC3 (fragment): ZIC3_HUMAN - Also known as ZNF203. Experimental evidence at protein level: Swiss-Prot protein existence level 1. Acts as transcriptional activator. Required in the earliest stages in both axial midline development and left-right (LR) asymmetry specification. Binds to the minimal GLI-consensus sequence 5'-GGGTGGTC- 3'. From Homo sapiens (Human).
   2582..2635    +  promoter       U6 promoter (fragment): RNA polymerase III promoter for human U6 snRNA
   2677..3265    +  misc_feature   WPRE: woodchuck hepatitis virus posttranscriptional regulatory element
   3316..3335    +  misc_feature   cPPT/CTS (fragment): central polypurine tract and central termination sequence of HIV-1
   3337..3570    +  LTR            3' LTR (ΔU3): self-inactivating 3' long terminal repeat (LTR) from HIV-1
   3648..3769    +  polyA_signal   SV40 poly(A) signal: SV40 polyadenylation signal
   3809..3944    +  rep_origin     SV40 ori: SV40 origin of replication
   3965..3983    -  promoter       T7 promoter: promoter for bacteriophage T7 RNA polymerase
   3991..4146    +  CDS            lacZα (fragment): LacZα fragment of β-galactosidase; lacZ fragment
   4151..4579    +  rep_origin     f1 ori (sequence partly withheld): f1 bacteriophage origin of replication; arrow indicates direction of (+) strand synthesis
   4632..4736    +  promoter       AmpR promoter: bla
   4737..5597    +  CDS            AmpR: β-lactamase; bla; confers resistance to ampicillin, carbenicillin, and related antibiotics
   5768..6356    +  rep_origin     ori: high-copy-number ColE1/pMB1/pBR322/pUC origin of replication
   6539..6631    +  CDS            lacI (fragment): lac repressor; lacI; The lac repressor binds to the lac operator to inhibit transcription in E. coli. This inhibition can be relieved by adding lactose or isopropyl-β-D-thiogalactopyranoside (IPTG).
   6644..6665    +  protein_bind   CAP binding site: CAP binding activates transcription in the presence of cAMP. E. coli catabolite activator protein
   6680..6710    +  promoter       lac promoter: promoter for the E. coli lac operon
   6718..6734    +  protein_bind   lac operator: The lac repressor binds to the lac operator to inhibit transcription in E. coli. This inhibition can be relieved by adding lactose or isopropyl-β-D-thiogalactopyranoside (IPTG). lac repressor encoded by lacI
   6779..6797    +  promoter       T3 promoter: promoter for bacteriophage T3 RNA polymerase
   6825..7051    +  promoter       RSV promoter: Rous sarcoma virus enhancer/promoter
   7052..7232    +  LTR            5' LTR (truncated): truncated 5' long terminal repeat (LTR) from HIV-1
   7279..7404    +  misc_feature   HIV-1 Ψ: packaging signal of human immunodeficiency virus type 1
   7388..7751    +  CDS            HIV-1 gag (fragment): gag protein from human immunodeficiency virus 1; gag
   7897..8130    +  misc_feature   RRE: The Rev response element (RRE) of HIV-1 allows for Rev-dependent mRNA export from the nucleus to the cytoplasm.
   8507..8533    +  CDS            Rev (fragment): human immunodeficiency virus 1 (HIV-1) Rev protein; rev; enhances nuclear export of unspliced and incompletely spliced viral mRNAs
   8540..8563    +  promoter       SV40 promoter (fragment): SV40 early promoter
   8564..8635    +  promoter       SV40 promoter (fragment): SV40 enhancer and early promoter
   8659..8794    +  rep_origin     SV40 ori: SV40 origin of replication
   8840..9436    +  CDS            PuroR (fragment): puromycin N-acetyltransferase; pac from Streptomyces; confers resistance to puromycin
   9485..9602    +  misc_feature   cPPT/CTS: central polypurine tract and central termination sequence of HIV-1
   9667..9733    +  CDS            small t antigen (fragment): SV40 (simian virus 40) small t antigen
