[The description below was written by a language model from this plasmid's Addgene catalogue record and pLannotate feature annotations shown in this document.]
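Description:
TFORF0859 is a third-generation-style, self-inactivating lentiviral expression plasmid built on the pLX_TRC317 backbone and carrying the human transcription factor ZIC3 as its open reading frame. It belongs to a barcoded transcription factor ORF collection in which each construct carries a unique 24-bp barcode, so that the overexpressed factor can be identified by sequencing in pooled screens. In bacteria the plasmid replicates from a high-copy ColE1/pUC-type origin and is selected through the β-lactamase (AmpR) gene. An f1 origin and remnants of a lac/lacZα cloning region, with T7 and T3 promoters, are also present in the backbone. The depositor notes that the plasmid may recombine, which is common for LTR-containing vectors.

The viral genome is transcribed from an RSV promoter fused to a truncated HIV-1 5' LTR, followed by the Ψ packaging signal, a partial gag sequence and the RRE for Rev-dependent export. Within the transfer cassette, an SV40 early promoter drives a puromycin N-acetyltransferase gene for selecting transduced mammalian cells. A cPPT/CTS element aids nuclear import, and the EF-1α promoter then drives constitutive ZIC3 expression. The catalogue gives an insert of 1,475 bp, whereas the annotation matches only about 1 kb as a ZIC3 fragment; the depositor cites specific transcript isoforms, which may account for the partial match. Downstream lie a short U6 promoter-like fragment, the WPRE to enhance transcript stability and expression, the ΔU3 3' LTR and an SV40 polyadenylation signal. The barcode itself is not annotated in the feature table. The construct is intended for lentiviral overexpression of ZIC3 in mammalian cells, for example in pooled directed-differentiation screens.
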