Addgene plasmid #141739: TFORF0859
Purpose: Lentiviral vector for overexpressing transcription factor ORFs with unique 24-bp barcodes. Barcodes facilitate identification of transcription factors in pooled screens.
Depositing lab: Feng Zhang. Depositing organization: Broad Institute. Publication: A transcription factor atlas of directed differentiation. Joung J, Ma S, Tay T, Geiger-Schuller KR, Kirchgatterer PC, Verdine VK, Guo B, Arias-Garcia MA, Allen WE, Singh A, Kuksenko O, Abudayyeh OO, Gootenberg JS, Fu Z, Macrae RK, Buenrostro JD, Regev A, Zhang F. Cell. 2023 Jan 5;186(1):209-229.e26. doi: 10.1016/j.cell.2022.11.026. PubMed 36608654.
Backbone
  Vector backbone: pLX_TRC317
  Backbone manufacturer: Broad Institute Genetic Perturbation Platform
  Backbone size w/o insert (bp): 8264
  Vector type: Mammalian Expression, Lentiviral
  Selectable markers: Puromycin
Growth in bacteria
  Bacterial resistance: Ampicillin, 100 μg/mL
  Growth temperature: 37°C
  Growth strain: NEB Stable
  Copy number: High Copy
Gene/Insert
  Gene/Insert name: ZIC3
  Species: H. sapiens (human)
  Insert size (bp): 1475
  Entrez Gene: ZIC3 (a.k.a. HTX, HTX1, VACTERLX, ZNF203)
  Promoter: EF1a
  Cloning method: Unknown
  Sequencing primers: 5′ GGGTGGAGACTGAAGTTAGGCCAG; 3′ CACATAGCGTAAAAGGAGCAACATAG
Terms and licenses: Academic/Nonprofit Terms; Industry Terms: Not Available to Industry
Depositor comments: XM_017029802,ENST00000370606 . The transcription factor ORF portion of this plasmid was synthesized by Genewiz. Please test multiple small colonies in case of plasmid recombination. To make this collection available in a timely manner, a portion of this collection was not fully sequenced by Addgene. If an Addgene verified full plasmid sequence is not available, please contact us prior to placing an order to request the full sequence.
How to cite: TFORF0859 was a gift from Feng Zhang (Addgene plasmid # 141739 ; http://n2t.net/addgene:141739 ; RRID:Addgene_141739)
