>Addgene plasmid #141739 | TFORF0859 | depositor partial sequence | sequence record 277354 | Insert
ACCGCCACCATGACGATGCTCCTGGACGGAGGCCCGCAGTTCCCTGGGCTGGGAGTGGGCAGCTTCGGCG
CGCCGCGCCACCACGAGATGCCCAACCGTGAGCCGGCAGGCATGGGGCTGAATCCCTTCGGGGACTCAAC
CCACGCCGCCGCCGCCGCCGCCGCCGCCGCTGCCTTCAAGCTGAGCCCTGCCGCGGCGCACGATCTATCT
TCAGGCCAGAGCTCGGCTTTCACGCCGCAGGGTTCGGGCTACGCCAACGCCCTGGGCCACCATCACCACC
ACCATCACCATCATCACCACACCAGCCAGGTGCCCAGCTACGGTGGCGCTGCCTCTGCCGCCTTCAACTC
AACGCGCGAGTTTCTGTTCCGCCAGCGCAGCTCCGGGCTCAGTGAGGCGGCCTCGGGTGGCGGGCAGCAC
GGGCTCTTCGCCGGCTCGGCGAGCAGCCTGCATGCTCCAGCTGGCATCCCCGAGCCCCCTAGCTACTTGC
TGTTTCCCGGGCTGCATGAGCAGGGCGCTGGGCACCCGTCGCCCACAGGGCACGTGGACAACAACCAGGT
CCACCTGGGGCTGCGTGGGGAGCTGTTCGGCCGTGCTGACCCATACCGCCCAGTGGCCAGCCCGCGCACG
GACCCCTACGCGGCCGGCGCTCAGTTTCCTAACTACAGCCCCATGAACATGAACATGGGAGTGAACGTGG
CGGCCCACCACGGGCCCGGCGCCTTCTTCCGTTATATGCGGCAGCCTATCAAGCAGGAGCTGTCGTGCAA
GTGGATCGACGAGGCTCAGCTGAGCCGGCCCAAGAAGAGCTGCGACCGGACCTTCAGCACCATGCATGAG
CTGGTGACACATGTCACCATGGAGCATGTGGGGGGCCCGGAGCAGAACAACCACGTCTGCTACTGGGAGG
AGTGCCCCCGGGAGGGCAAGTCTTTCAAGGCGAAGTACAAACTGGTCAACCACATCCGAGTGCACACGGG
CGAGAAGCCCTTCCCATGCCCCTTCCCGGGCTGCGGGAAGATCTTTGCCCGTTCTGAGAACCTCAAGATC
CACAAGAGGACCCACACAGGTGAGAAACCTTTCAAATGTGAATTTGAAGGCTGTGACAGACGCTTTGCCA
ACAGCAGCGACCGTAAGAAGCACATGCATGTGCATACCTCGGACAAGCCCTATATCTGCAAAGTGTGCGA
CAAGTCCTACACGCACCCGAGCTCCCTGCGCAAACACATGAAGTGTTGTCCTGCTTGGTATCCGGGACAG
TCTCTAATTCCTGACGAAGAACTTGATACTGACGTTGGTATGCAGCAGCCAGCCCTCCATAACACTACCT
ATCCTAAATGCAGGGTTAATGCCGAACCTACTGTGCAAGAAATGATTTACTAGTAATGAACTAGTCCGTA
ACTTGAAAGTATTTCGATTTCTTGGCTTTATATATCTTGTGGAAAGGACGAACACGATGTAACGGACAGG
TAGTA
