>Addgene plasmid #141739 | TFORF0859 | depositor partial sequence | sequence record 277355 | Barcode
ACACGATGTAACGGACAGGTAGTA
